>Addgene plasmid #35008 | p6609 MSCV-IP N-HAonly PTENP1 | addgene partial sequence | sequence record 43392 | pLXSN-5
CAGCCTCACTCCTTCTCTAGGCGCCGGAATTAGATCTGCCACCATGCTCGATGGAGGATACCCATACGAT
GTTCCAGATTACGCTGCTCGAGGTTATCAAACAAGTTTGTACAAAAAAGTTGGCATGGGATTTCCTGCAG
AAAGACTTGAAGGCGTATACAGGAACAATATTGATGATGTAGTAAGGTTTTTGGATTCAAAGCATAAAAA
CCATTACAAGATACACAATCTTTGTGCTGAAAGACATTATGACACCGCCAAATCTAATTACAGAGTTGCG
CAATATCCTTTTGAAGACCATAACCCACCACAGCTAGAACTTATCAAACCCTTTTGTGAAGATCTTGACC
AATGGCTAAGTGAAGATGACAATCATGTTGCAGCAATTCACTGTAAAGCTGGAAAGGGACGAACTGGTAT
AATGATTTATGCATATTTATTACATCGGGGCAAATTTTTAAAGGCACAAGAGGCCCTAGATTTCTATGGG
GAAGTAAGGACCAGAGACAAAAAGGGAGTAACTATTCCCAGTCAGAGGCGCTATGTGTATTACTATAGCT
ACCTGGTAAAGAATCATGTGGATTATAGACCAGTGGCACTGTTGTTTCACAAGATGATGTTTGAAACTAT
TCCAATGTTCAGTGGCGGAACTTGCAATCCTCAGTTTGTGGTCTGCCAGCTAAAGGTGAAGATGTATTCC
TCCAATTCAGGACCCACACGATGGGAGGACAAGTTCATGTATTTTGAGTTTCCCTCAGCCGTTACCTGTG
TGTGGTGGTATCAAAAGTAGAGTTTCTTC
