[The description below was written by a language model from this plasmid's Addgene catalogue record.]
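Description:
p6609 MSCV-IP N-HAonly PTENP1 is a retroviral mammalian expression plasmid built on the MSCV-IP N-HAonly backbone, a murine stem cell virus vector of about 8.1 kb without insert. The backbone derives from an N-terminal tandem-affinity (NTap) version that was modified to remove the Flag epitope, leaving only an HA tag. The plasmid is propagated in E. coli under ampicillin selection; its copy number is not recorded. In mammalian cells, puromycin is the selectable marker. The "IP" in the backbone name probably denotes an IRES-puromycin arrangement, although the record does not describe that element, and no feature table is available to confirm the layout.

The insert is human PTENP1, the locus annotated as the PTEN pseudogene (also known as PTEN2, psiPTEN or PTENpg1), introduced by Gateway recombination cloning. Expression is driven by the MSCV long terminal repeat, which serves as the promoter once the vector is integrated as a provirus, and the HA epitope supplied by the backbone is fused to the N terminus of the encoded open reading frame. As with other MSCV vectors, the plasmid would be packaged into retroviral particles in a cell line supplying the viral structural proteins. Those particles are then used to transduce target cells, and stable integrants are selected with puromycin.

The construct was deposited in connection with a systematic study of interactions between host cell proteins and E7 oncoproteins from diverse human papillomaviruses. That context suggests use for stable expression of an HA-tagged host protein for detection or immunoprecipitation in interaction experiments, though the record does not state the specific role of this clone.
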