Addgene plasmid #35008: p6609 MSCV-IP N-HAonly PTENP1
Depositing lab: Peter Howley. Depositing organization: Harvard Medical School. Publication: Systematic identification of interactions between host cell proteins and E7 oncoproteins from diverse human papillomaviruses. White EA, Sowa ME, Tan MJ, Jeudy S, Hayes SD, Santha S, Munger K, Harper JW, Howley PM. Proc Natl Acad Sci U S A. 2012 Jan 9. 10.1073/pnas.1116776109 PubMed 22232672.
Backbone
  Vector backbone: MSCV-IP N-HAonly
  Backbone size w/o insert (bp): 8100
  Modifications to backbone: NTap mod. by E.White to remove Flag
  Vector type: Mammalian Expression, Retroviral
  Selectable markers: Puromycin
Growth in bacteria
  Bacterial resistance: Ampicillin, 100 μg/mL
  Growth temperature: 37°C
  Growth strain: DH5alpha
  Copy number: Unknown
Gene/Insert
  Gene/Insert name: PTENP1
  Species: H. sapiens (human)
  Entrez Gene: PTENP1 (a.k.a. PTEN-rs, PTEN2, PTENpg1, PTH2, psiPTEN)
  Promoter: MSCV LTR
  Tag / fusion protein: HA (N terminal on backbone)
  Cloning method: Gateway Cloning
  Sequencing primers: 5′ 5' CTACATCGTGACCTGGGAAGC 3'
Terms and licenses: Academic/Nonprofit Terms; Industry Terms: Not Available to Industry
How to cite: p6609 MSCV-IP N-HAonly PTENP1 was a gift from Peter Howley (Addgene plasmid # 35008 ; http://n2t.net/addgene:35008 ; RRID:Addgene_35008)
